Addgene plasmid #27915: pUT1332-HQ858833
Depositing lab: John Gray & Erich Grotewold. Depositing organization: University of Toledo. Publication: GRASSIUS: a platform for comparative regulatory genomics across the grasses. Yilmaz A, Nishiyama MY Jr, Fuentes BG, Souza GM, Janies D, Gray J, Grotewold E. Plant Physiol. 2009 Jan;149(1):171-80. doi: 10.1104/pp.108.128579. Epub 2008 Nov 5. PubMed 18987217.
Backbone
  Vector backbone: pENTR/D
  Backbone manufacturer: Invitrogen
  Backbone size w/o insert (bp): 2580
  Vector type: Entry vector
Growth in bacteria
  Bacterial resistance: Kanamycin, 50 μg/mL
  Growth temperature: 37°C
  Growth strain: DH5alpha
  Growth instructions: E. coli Top10 (Invitrogen)
  Copy number: Low Copy
Gene/Insert
  Gene/Insert name: EIL transcription factor encoded by Os07g0685700 LOC_Os07g48630
  Species: Oryza sativa (rice)
  Insert size (bp): 1779
  GenBank ID: HQ858833
  Cloning method: Restriction Enzyme
  Sequencing primers: 5′ M13 For; 3′ M13 Rev
Terms and licenses: Academic/Nonprofit Terms; Industry Terms: Not Available to Industry
Depositor comments: This CDS was amplified using PCR from a full length cDNA template from the OSIIEa, OSIIEb, and OSJNEa thru OSJNEf full length cDNA libraries generated by the Guoliang Wang lab at Ohio State University. The PCR product omitted the stop codon. The PCR product was cloned into a Gateway pENTR/D entry vector. Further information on this gene may be obtained at www.grassius.org using the Genbank number. (The second half of the plasmid name is the Genbank Number for the sequence of the insert)
How to cite: pUT1332-HQ858833 was a gift from John Gray & Erich Grotewold (Addgene plasmid # 27915 ; http://n2t.net/addgene:27915 ; RRID:Addgene_27915)
