[The description below was written by a language model from this plasmid's Addgene catalogue record and pLannotate feature annotations shown in this document.]
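Description:
pUT1332-HQ858833 is a Gateway entry clone built on the Invitrogen pENTR/D backbone, carrying the coding sequence of a rice (Oryza sativa) EIL-family transcription factor encoded by locus Os07g0685700 / LOC_Os07g48630. The plasmid is maintained in E. coli under kanamycin selection through an aminoglycoside phosphotransferase (KanR) gene. It replicates from a ColE1/pUC-type origin, which the feature annotation calls high-copy although the catalogue entry lists the plasmid as low copy. The full sequence is 4,359 nt, matching the 2,580 bp backbone plus the 1,779 bp insert.

The insert lies between attL1 and attL2, the recombination sites used in the Gateway LR Clonase reaction to move an open reading frame directionally into attR-containing destination vectors. Automated annotation matches the ORF to rice EIL2, a positive regulator of the ethylene response pathway implicated in wound signalling, coleoptile elongation and salt-stress responses. The coding sequence was PCR-amplified from a full-length rice cDNA library template, and the stop codon was deliberately left out, so the ORF can be fused in frame to C-terminal tags or reporters supplied by a destination vector. As an entry vector, it has no promoter positioned to express the insert. rrnB T1 and T2 terminators upstream of attL1 shield the cassette from read-through transcription, and a T7 promoter sits just beyond attL2, pointing back toward the insert in antisense orientation. The short lacI and lacZα fragments are backbone remnants. M13 forward and reverse sites flank the cassette for sequencing. The clone belongs to a grass transcription factor ORF collection linked to a comparative regulatory genomics resource, and serves as a source for making expression constructs.
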