Features (pLannotate 1.2.2; 10 found; start..end, strand, type, name):
      1..100     +  protein_bind   attL1: mutant version of attL; recombination site for the Gateway® LR reaction LR Clonase™
    121..1899    +  CDS            EIL2: EIL2_ORYSJ - Experimental evidence at transcript level: Swiss-Prot protein existence level 2. Transcription factor acting as a positive regulator in the ethylene response pathway (PubMed:19798512, PubMed:25995326). Involved in wound signaling by binding specifically to the DNA sequence 5'- ATGTACCT-3' found in the promoter of some wound-inducible genes (PubMed:19798512). Required for ethylene-promoted coleoptile elongation (PubMed:25995326). Acts as negative regulator of salt tolerance (PubMed:25995326). During salt stress, activates the cation transporter HKT1, which mediates increased sodium
   1916..2015    -  protein_bind   attL2: mutant version of attL; recombination site for the Gateway® LR reaction LR Clonase™
   2033..2051    -  promoter       T7 promoter: promoter for bacteriophage T7 RNA polymerase
   2185..2994    +  CDS            KanR: aminoglycoside phosphotransferase; aph(3')-Ia; confers resistance to kanamycin in bacteria or G418 (Geneticin®) in eukaryotes
   3141..3729    +  rep_origin     ori: high-copy-number ColE1/pMB1/pBR322/pUC origin of replication
   3912..4004    +  CDS            lacI (fragment): lac repressor; lacI; The lac repressor binds to the lac operator to inhibit transcription in E. coli. This inhibition can be relieved by adding lactose or isopropyl-β-D-thiogalactopyranoside (IPTG).
   4059..4086    -  terminator     rrnB T2 terminator: transcription terminator T2 from the E. coli rrnB gene
   4218..4261    +  terminator     rrnB T1 terminator: Escherichia coli rrnB; transcription terminator T1 from the E. coli rrnB gene
   4308..4344    -  CDS            lacZα (fragment): LacZα fragment of β-galactosidase; lacZ fragment
>Addgene plasmid #27915 | pUT1332-HQ858833 | depositor full sequence | sequence record 13189 | Author sequence
CAAATAATGATTTTATTTTGACTGATAGTGACCTGTTCGTTGCAACAAATTGATGAGCAATGCTTTTTTA
TAATGCCAACTTTGTACAAAAAAGCAGGCTCCGCGGCCGCCCCCTTCACCATGATGGGAGCAGCGGTGAC
CATGGTGGATCGGCGCATGGCGTTCGCGGCGGAGGCCGACGTTGATAGCAAGGCCGCCTTTGGATTCTTC
GGAGGCGAGTGCTTCGTCGGCGAGGGCGACCTGGTCAACCCGGCGCCGCCGCCGCCGCAGCAGCAGCAGG
TGCACGAGGGCGGATTCGCCGCCGAGGACGAGAGCGACGGCGACGACGACGACGACGACGACGACGACGT
GGACGACATCGAGGAGCTGGAGCGCCGCATGTGGCGCGACCGCGTCCGGCACAAGCGGCTCAAGGAGCTT
CAGCAGAGCCGCGCCGGGAGGGAGAGCCGGGCGGGCGACGCCGGCGGCGGAGGCAGGCAGCAGCGGCAGT
CGCAGGAGCAGGCGCGGCGGAAGAAGATGTCGCGGGCGCAGGACGGGATCCTCAAGTACATGCTCAAGAT
GATGGAGGTGTGCAACGCGCAGGGGTTCGTGTACGGCATCATCCCGGAGAAGGGGAAGCCGGTGAGCGGC
GCCTCCGACAACCTCCGCTCATGGTGGAAGGAGAAGGTCCGCTTCGACCGCAATGGCCCGGCCGCCATCG
CCAAGTACCAGGCCGACAACGCCGTGCCGGGGTGCGACGGCGACGCCGGCGGCGCCGCGCCGGCGGGGCC
GCACTCCCTGCACGAGCTGCAGGACACCACGCTGGGATCGCTGCTCTCGGCGCTCATGCAGCACTGCGAC
CCGCCGCAGCGCCGCTTCCCGCTGGAGAAGGGCGTGCCGCCGCCGTGGTGGCCGGAGGGGAGCGAGGCGT
GGTGGCCCGAGGCCGGCGTGCCCAAGGAGCTCGGCCCGCCGCCGTACAAGAAGCCGCACGACCTCAAGAA
GGCGTGGAAGGTCGCCGTGCTCACCGCCGTCATCAAGCACATGTCCCCCGACGTCGACAAGGTCCGCCGC
CTCGTGCGTCAGTCCAAGTGCCTCCAGGACAAGATGACCGCCAAGGAGATCGTCACCTGGCTCGCCGTCC
TCAAGCAGGAGGAGGACCTCTATCTCAAGCTCCATCCCGGCGCCCTCCCCCCGCCGCTCTCCGCCGCGTC
CTTCAACGCCAGCGTCTCCGGCGAGTACGACGTCGAAGGAGTCGACGGCGACGAGGCCGGGAACAACAAC
CTGCAGAAGGCGCAGAACGACGCGACCGCGTTCATGGACCTCACCACCACCATGGATGCTGCTCTGAGCA
ACAACAAGTTCCTGATCATGCCGCTGATGAAGGAAGAGGCCATCGACGTCGACTTCATCCAGAAGAGGAG
CGAGCCGGAGCTGATGCTGAGCAGCGACAGCCATGCCCGCGTCTACACCTGCGGCAACGTGCAGTGCCCG
CACAGCAACTACGCGCTCGGCTTCCTCGACCGCAACGAACGCAACGCCCATCAGTACGCCTGCAAGCACA
ACGCCGCCGCCGCCGCCGCCGAGAGCAAGCCGCCGCCGCCGCACATCTTCGAGCCACTCGGCAGCTTCGA
CTTCGACCTCCCCGTCGACGGCCAGAGATGCCTCGCCGGGCTGATGACCATGTACGACAACGACGTCGCC
GCCGCCACGCAGATGCACCACCACCACCATCAGCAGCAGCAGGCTAATTTCTTCATCCGCGACGACGCGC
CGTTCGGAGGCGACGTCGCCGCCACGGCGGCGGCGGCGCCGGAGTTCAGGTTCAGTTCAAATTTCAACGT
GACAGGAGGGGGCGCCGTGGACTACGGCGGCGCCATGCAGCAACCGCCGGCGAAGTACGCCGGATCCAAC
TGGTTCTACAAGGGTGGGCGCGCCGACCCAGCTTTCTTGTACAAAGTTGGCATTATAAGAAAGCATTGCT
TATCAATTTGTTGCAACGAACAGGTCACTATCAGTCAAAATAAAATCATTATTTGCCATCCAGCTGATAT
CCCCTATAGTGAGTCGTATTACATGGTCATAGCTGTTTCCTGGCAGCTCTGGCCCGTGTCTCAAAATCTC
TGATGTTACATTGCACAAGATAAAAATATATCATCATGAACAATAAAACTGTCTGCTTACATAAACAGTA
ATACAAGGGGTGTTATGAGCCATATTCAACGGGAAACGTCGAGGCCGCGATTAAATTCCAACATGGATGC
TGATTTATATGGGTATAAATGGGCTCGCGATAATGTCGGGCAATCAGGTGCGACAATCTATCGCTTGTAT
GGGAAGCCCGATGCGCCAGAGTTGTTTCTGAAACATGGCAAAGGTAGCGTTGCCAATGATGTTACAGATG
AGATGGTCAGACTAAACTGGCTGACGGAATTTATGCCTCTTCCGACCATCAAGCATTTTATCCGTACTCC
TGATGATGCATGGTTACTCACCACTGCGATCCCCGGAAAAACAGCATTCCAGGTATTAGAAGAATATCCT
GATTCAGGTGAAAATATTGTTGATGCGCTGGCAGTGTTCCTGCGCCGGTTGCATTCGATTCCTGTTTGTA
ATTGTCCTTTTAACAGCGATCGCGTATTTCGTCTCGCTCAGGCGCAATCACGAATGAATAACGGTTTGGT
TGATGCGAGTGATTTTGATGACGAGCGTAATGGCTGGCCTGTTGAACAAGTCTGGAAAGAAATGCATAAA
CTTTTGCCATTCTCACCGGATTCAGTCGTCACTCATGGTGATTTCTCACTTGATAACCTTATTTTTGACG
AGGGGAAATTAATAGGTTGTATTGATGTTGGACGAGTCGGAATCGCAGACCGATACCAGGATCTTGCCAT
CCTATGGAACTGCCTCGGTGAGTTTTCTCCTTCATTACAGAAACGGCTTTTTCAAAAATATGGTATTGAT
AATCCTGATATGAATAAATTGCAGTTTCATTTGATGCTCGATGAGTTTTTCTAATCAGAATTGGTTAATT
GGTTGTAACACTGGCAGAGCATTACGCTGACTTGACGGGACGGCGCAAGCTCATGACCAAAATCCCTTAA
CGTGAGTTACGCGTCGTTCCACTGAGCGTCAGACCCCGTAGAAAAGATCAAAGGATCTTCTTGAGATCCT
TTTTTTCTGCGCGTAATCTGCTGCTTGCAAACAAAAAAACCACCGCTACCAGCGGTGGTTTGTTTGCCGG
ATCAAGAGCTACCAACTCTTTTTCCGAAGGTAACTGGCTTCAGCAGAGCGCAGATACCAAATACTGTCCT
TCTAGTGTAGCCGTAGTTAGGCCACCACTTCAAGAACTCTGTAGCACCGCCTACATACCTCGCTCTGCTA
ATCCTGTTACCAGTGGCTGCTGCCAGTGGCGATAAGTCGTGTCTTACCGGGTTGGACTCAAGACGATAGT
TACCGGATAAGGCGCAGCGGTCGGGCTGAACGGGGGGTTCGTGCACACAGCCCAGCTTGGAGCGAACGAC
CTACACCGAACTGAGATACCTACAGCGTGAGCATTGAGAAAGCGCCACGCTTCCCGAAGGGAGAAAGGCG
GACAGGTATCCGGTAAGCGGCAGGGTCGGAACAGGAGAGCGCACGAGGGAGCTTCCAGGGGGAAACGCCT
GGTATCTTTATAGTCCTGTCGGGTTTCGCCACCTCTGACTTGAGCGTCGATTTTTGTGATGCTCGTCAGG
GGGGCGGAGCCTATGGAAAAACGCCAGCAACGCGGCCTTTTTACGGTTCCTGGCCTTTTGCTGGCCTTTT
GCTCACATGTTCTTTCCTGCGTTATCCCCTGATTCTGTGGATAACCGTATTACCGCCTTTGAGTGAGCTG
ATACCGCTCGCCGCAGCCGAACGACCGAGCGCAGCGAGTCAGTGAGCGAGGAAGCGGAAGAGCGCCCAAT
ACGCAAACCGCCTCTCCCCGCGCGTTGGCCGATTCATTAATGCAGCTGGCACGACAGGTTTCCCGACTGG
AAAGCGGGCAGTGAGCGCAACGCAATTAATACGCGTACCGCTAGCCAGGAAGAGTTTGTAGAAACGCAAA
AAGGCCATCCGTCAGGATGGCCTTCTGCTTAGTTTGATGCCTGGCAGTTTATGGCGGGCGTCCTGCCCGC
CACCCTCCGGGCCGTTGCTTCACAACGTTCAAATCCGCTCCCGGCGGATTTGTCCTACTCAGGAGAGCGT
TCACCGACAAACAACAGATAAAACGAAAGGCCCAGTCTTCCGACTGAGCCTTTCGTTTTATTTGATGCCT
GGCAGTTCCCTACTCTCGCGTTAACGCTAGCATGGATGTTTTCCCAGTCACGACGTTGTAAAACGACGGC
CAGTCTTAAGCTCGGGCCC
