>Addgene plasmid #27915 | pUT1332-HQ858833 | addgene partial sequence | sequence record 34205 | 27915 with M13pUC-fwd
ATGATTTTATTTTGACTGATAGTGACCTGTTCGTTGCAACAAATTGATGAGCAATGCTTTTTTATAATGC
CAACTTTGTACAAAAAAGCAGGCTCCGCGGCCGCCCCCTTCACCATGATGGGAGCAGCGGTGACCATGGT
GGATCGGCGCATGGCGTTCGCGGCGGAGGCCGACGTTGATAGCAAGGCCGCCTTTGGATTCTTCGGAGGC
GAGTGCTTCGTCGGCGAGGGCGACCTGGTCAACCCGGCGCCGCCGCCGCCGCAGCAGCAGCAGGTGCACG
AGGGCGGATTCGCCGCCGAGGACGAGAGCGACGGCGACGACGACGACGACGACGACGACGACGTGGACGA
CATCGAGGAGCTGGAGCGCCGCATGTGGCGCGACCGCGTCCGGCACAAGCGGCTCAAGGAGCTTCAGCAG
AGCCGCGCCGGGAGGGAGAGCCGGGCGGGCGACGCCGGCGGCGGAGGCAGGCAGCAGCGGCAGTCGCAGG
AGCAGGCGCGGCGGAAGAAGATGTCGCGGGCGCAGGACGGGATCCTCAAGTACATGCTCAAGATGATGGA
GGTGTGCAACGCGCAGGGGTTCGTGTACGGCATCATCCCGGAGAAGGGGAAGCCGGTGAGCGGCGCCTCC
GACAACCTCCGCTCATGGTGGAAGGAGAAGGTCCGCTTCGACCGCAATGGCCCGGCCGCCATCGCCAAGT
ACCAGGCCGACAACGCCGTGCCGGGGTGCGACGGCGACGCCGGCGGCGCCGCGCCGGCGGGGCCGCACTC
CCTGCACGAGCTGCAGGACACCACGCTGGGATCGCTGCTCTCGGCGCTCATGC
